Addgene plasmid #64020: p5E_unc503
Purpose: 5' Gateway entry vector with muscle-specific promoter of zebrafish unc-45b
Depositing lab: Joachim Berger & Peter Currie. Depositing organization: Monash University. Publication: 503unc, a small and muscle-specific zebrafish promoter. Berger J, Currie PD. Genesis. 2013 Jun;51(6):443-7. doi: 10.1002/dvg.22385. Epub 2013 Mar 26. PubMed 23444339.
Backbone
  Vector backbone: pDONRP4-P1R
  Backbone manufacturer: Invitrogen
  Vector type: gateway
Growth in bacteria
  Bacterial resistance: Kanamycin, 50 μg/mL
  Growth temperature: 37°C
  Growth strain: DH5alpha
  Copy number: High Copy
Gene/Insert
  Gene/Insert name: muscle-specific promoter of zebrafish unc-45b
  Species: D. rerio (zebrafish)
  Insert size (bp): 503
  Entrez Gene: unc45b (a.k.a. Unc-45B, cb393, fb37f02, unc45r, wu:fa05a03, wu:fa10f03, wu:fb37f02, wu:fb96f06, wu:fc10f04)
  Promoter: 503-bp promoter of zebrafish unc-45b
  Cloning method: Gateway Cloning
  Sequencing primers: 5′ M13Forward; 3′ M13reverse
Terms and licenses: Academic/Nonprofit Terms; Industry Terms: Not Available to Industry
How to cite: p5E_unc503 was a gift from Joachim Berger & Peter Currie (Addgene plasmid # 64020 ; http://n2t.net/addgene:64020 ; RRID:Addgene_64020)
