[The description below was written by a language model from this plasmid's Addgene catalogue record and pLannotate feature annotations shown in this document.]
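Description:
p5E_unc503 is a Gateway 5' entry clone built in the Invitrogen pDONRP4-P1R backbone. It carries a 503-bp muscle-specific promoter fragment from the zebrafish (D. rerio) unc-45b gene. The plasmid is small, about 3.1 kb, and is maintained in E. coli at high copy number from a ColE1/pUC-type origin. Selection is with kanamycin through an aminoglycoside phosphotransferase (KanR) gene. The backbone also contains rrnB T1 and T2 transcription terminators upstream of the cloning site, which insulate the insert from read-through transcription in bacteria. A T7 promoter and M13 forward and reverse sequencing primer sites are present as well. Short lacI and lacZα fragments also appear in the annotation and are not expected to be functional.

The feature table does not annotate the promoter itself, but a gap of roughly 500 bp between the flanking recombination sites matches the stated insert size. Automated annotation labels the upstream site as a partial attL1 overlapping an attB4 core, which is what would be expected for the attL4 site of a pDONRP4-P1R-derived entry clone. The downstream site is annotated as attR1. This attL4/attR1 arrangement marks the plasmid as the 5' element for multisite Gateway assembly. In an LR reaction it is combined with a middle entry clone carrying a coding sequence, usually a 3' entry clone, and a destination vector, so that the unc-45b promoter ends up directly upstream of the gene of interest. The plasmid has no reporter or coding payload of its own. It serves as a compact, modular regulatory element for making transgenes with muscle-restricted expression in zebrafish.
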