Features (pLannotate 1.2.2; 10 found; start..end, strand, type, name):
    121..213     +  CDS            lacI (fragment): lac repressor; lacI; The lac repressor binds to the lac operator to inhibit transcription in E. coli. This inhibition can be relieved by adding lactose or isopropyl-β-D-thiogalactopyranoside (IPTG).
    268..295     -  terminator     rrnB T2 terminator: transcription terminator T2 from the E. coli rrnB gene
    427..470     +  terminator     rrnB T1 terminator: Escherichia coli rrnB; transcription terminator T1 from the E. coli rrnB gene
    517..553     -  CDS            lacZα (fragment): LacZα fragment of β-galactosidase; lacZ fragment
    592..677     +  protein_bind   attL1 (fragment): mutant version of attL; recombination site for the Gateway® LR reaction LR Clonase™
    668..688     +  protein_bind   attB4: mutant version of attB; core recombination site for the Gateway® BP reaction BP Clonase™
   1192..1315    +  protein_bind   attR1: mutant version of attR; recombination site for the Gateway® LR reaction LR Clonase™
   1388..1406    -  promoter       T7 promoter: promoter for bacteriophage T7 RNA polymerase
   1540..2349    +  CDS            KanR: aminoglycoside phosphotransferase; aph(3')-Ia; confers resistance to kanamycin in bacteria or G418 (Geneticin®) in eukaryotes
   2496..3084    +  rep_origin     ori: high-copy-number ColE1/pMB1/pBR322/pUC origin of replication
>Addgene plasmid #64020 | p5E_unc503 | addgene full sequence | sequence record 112472 | new full plasmid sequence
CTTTCCTGCGTTATCCCCTGATTCTGTGGATAACCGTATTACCGCCTTTGAGTGAGCTGATACCGCTCGC
CGCAGCCGAACGACCGAGCGCAGCGAGTCAGTGAGCGAGGAAGCGGAAGAGCGCCCAATACGCAAACCGC
CTCTCCCCGCGCGTTGGCCGATTCATTAATGCAGCTGGCACGACAGGTTTCCCGACTGGAAAGCGGGCAG
TGAGCGCAACGCAATTAATACGCGTACCGCTAGCCAGGAAGAGTTTGTAGAAACGCAAAAAGGCCATCCG
TCAGGATGGCCTTCTGCTTAGTTTGATGCCTGGCAGTTTATGGCGGGCGTCCTGCCCGCCACCCTCCGGG
CCGTTGCTTCACAACGTTCAAATCCGCTCCCGGCGGATTTGTCCTACTCAGGAGAGCGTTCACCGACAAA
CAACAGATAAAACGAAAGGCCCAGTCTTCCGACTGAGCCTTTCGTTTTATTTGATGCCTGGCAGTTCCCT
ACTCTCGCGTTAACGCTAGCATGGATGTTTTCCCAGTCACGACGTTGTAAAACGACGGCCAGTCTTAAGC
TCGGGCCCGAGTTAACGCTACCATGGAGCTCCAAATAATGATTTTATTTTGACTGATAGTGACCTGTTCG
TTGCAACAAATTGATAAGCAATGCTTTTTTATAATGCCAACTTTGTATAGAAAAGTTGCCATTATCGTCT
CCCTCCAGCACCACCCAGAAAGTTGCTCAATGTTTTGTTACAGTATGTGTGTAACACCTTCCCCCCCAGC
CCAGCTCTCCACTTTTCTCATTCTAGAAAGTACCAGTCAACTCTCCACCAGCCCAGCTGTTGGCAGACGC
ACACCTCCATCCCCCTGCCCTCAGACATTTGCCACTGATTTCTCAGCTGTCATCCCCTCTCCATAAATAG
ACCCTATCAGAGAAAGTCCATTGCACTAATATAAGGGGTGACCACATTTCTACAAAACCACAATTAATGT
ACAATCACAGGAATAAACAAACACTGCCTAAACACACAATATCAAGAACACACAATTACAATCTCAGGTT
GTCATTCGCAAGCTGCGTAGTTCATTCACAATGAACAGGGGCTTAAAACAAAAGTCATTCCACCCCTCAC
CATGAAATGGATTCATCCGTAATCCTGGTATGTTAACGCTCTATGTGTAAGATATATATAAGAGTGACTC
TCAAGTTTGTACAAAAAAGTTGAACGAGAAACGTAAAATGATATAAATATCAATATATTAAATTAGATTT
TGCATAAAAAACAGACTACATAATACTGTAAAACACAACATATGCAGTCACTATGAACCAACTACTTAGA
TGGTATTAGTGACCTGTAGAATTCGAGCTCTAGAGCTGCAGGGCGGCCGCGATATCCCCTATAGTGAGTC
GTATTACATGGTCATAGCTGTTTCCTGGCAGCTCTGGCCCGTGTCTCAAAATCTCTGATGTTACATTGCA
CAAGATAAAAATATATCATCATGAACAATAAAACTGTCTGCTTACATAAACAGTAATACAAGGGGTGTTA
TGAGCCATATTCAACGGGAAACGTCGAGGCCGCGATTAAATTCCAACATGGATGCTGATTTATATGGGTA
TAAATGGGCTCGCGATAATGTCGGGCAATCAGGTGCGACAATCTATCGCTTGTATGGGAAGCCCGATGCG
CCAGAGTTGTTTCTGAAACATGGCAAAGGTAGCGTTGCCAATGATGTTACAGATGAGATGGTCAGACTAA
ACTGGCTGACGGAATTTATGCCTCTTCCGACCATCAAGCATTTTATCCGTACTCCTGATGATGCATGGTT
ACTCACCACTGCGATCCCCGGAAAAACAGCATTCCAGGTATTAGAAGAATATCCTGATTCAGGTGAAAAT
ATTGTTGATGCGCTGGCAGTGTTCCTGCGCCGGTTGCATTCGATTCCTGTTTGTAATTGTCCTTTTAACA
GCGATCGCGTATTTCGTCTCGCTCAGGCGCAATCACGAATGAATAACGGTTTGGTTGATGCGAGTGATTT
TGATGACGAGCGTAATGGCTGGCCTGTTGAACAAGTCTGGAAAGAAATGCATAAACTTTTGCCATTCTCA
CCGGATTCAGTCGTCACTCATGGTGATTTCTCACTTGATAACCTTATTTTTGACGAGGGGAAATTAATAG
GTTGTATTGATGTTGGACGAGTCGGAATCGCAGACCGATACCAGGATCTTGCCATCCTATGGAACTGCCT
CGGTGAGTTTTCTCCTTCATTACAGAAACGGCTTTTTCAAAAATATGGTATTGATAATCCTGATATGAAT
AAATTGCAGTTTCATTTGATGCTCGATGAGTTTTTCTAATCAGAATTGGTTAATTGGTTGTAACACTGGC
AGAGCATTACGCTGACTTGACGGGACGGCGCAAGCTCATGACCAAAATCCCTTAACGTGAGTTACGCGTC
GTTCCACTGAGCGTCAGACCCCGTAGAAAAGATCAAAGGATCTTCTTGAGATCCTTTTTTTCTGCGCGTA
ATCTGCTGCTTGCAAACAAAAAAACCACCGCTACCAGCGGTGGTTTGTTTGCCGGATCAAGAGCTACCAA
CTCTTTTTCCGAAGGTAACTGGCTTCAGCAGAGCGCAGATACCAAATACTGTTCTTCTAGTGTAGCCGTA
GTTAGGCCACCACTTCAAGAACTCTGTAGCACCGCCTACATACCTCGCTCTGCTAATCCTGTTACCAGTG
GCTGCTGCCAGTGGCGATAAGTCGTGTCTTACCGGGTTGGACTCAAGACGATAGTTACCGGATAAGGCGC
AGCGGTCGGGCTGAACGGGGGGTTCGTGCACACAGCCCAGCTTGGAGCGAACGACCTACACCGAACTGAG
ATACCTACAGCGTGAGCTATGAGAAAGCGCCACGCTTCCCGAAGGGAGAAAGGCGGACAGGTATCCGGTA
AGCGGCAGGGTCGGAACAGGAGAGCGCACGAGGGAGCTTCCAGGGGGAAACGCCTGGTATCTTTATAGTC
CTGTCGGGTTTCGCCACCTCTGACTTGAGCGTCGATTTTTGTGATGCTCGTCAGGGGGGCGGAGCCTATG
GAAAAACGCCAGCAACGCGGCCTTTTTACGGTTCCTGGCCTTTTGCTGGCCTTTTGCTCACATGTT
