>Addgene plasmid #64020 | p5E_unc503 | addgene partial sequence | sequence record 109273 | pENTR4-R 5'-attttgagacacgggccaga-3'
GACTCACTATAGGGGATATCGCGGCCGCCCTGCAGCTCTAGAGCTCGAATTCTACAGGTCACTAATACCA
TCTAAGTAGTTGGTTCATAGTGACTGCATATGTTGTGTTTTACAGTATTATGTAGTCTGTTTTTTATGCA
AAATCTAATTTAATATATTGATATTTATATCATTTTACGTTTCTCGTTCAACTTTTTTGTACAAACTTGA
GAGTCACTCTTATATATATCTTACACATAGAGCGTTAACATACCAGGATTACGGATGAATCCATTTCATG
GTGAGGGGTGGAATGACTTTTGTTTTAAGCCCCTGTTCATTGTGAATGAACTACGCAGCTTGCGAATGAC
AACCTGAGATTGTAATTGTGTGTTCTTGATATTGTGTGTTTAGGCAGTGTTTGTTTATTCCTGTGATTGT
ACATTAATTGTGGTTTTGTAGAAATGTGGTCACCCCTTATATTAGTGCAATGGACTTTCTCTGATAGGGT
CTATTTATGGAGAGGGGATGACAGCTGAGAAATCAGTGGCAAATGTCTGAGGGCAGGGGGATGGAGGTGT
GCGTCTGCCAACAGCTGGGCTGGTGGAGAGTTGACTGGTACTTTCTAGAATGAGAAAAGTGGAGAGCTGG
GCTGGGGGGGAAGGTGTTACACACATACTGTAACAAAACATTGAGCAACTTTCTGGGTGGTGCTGGAGGG
AGACGATAATGGCAACTTTTCTATACAAAGTTGGCATTATAAAAAAGCATTGCTTATCAATTTGTTGCAA
CGAACAGGTCACTATCAGTCAAAATAAAATCATTATTTGGAGCTCCATGGTAGCGTTAACTCGGGCCCGA
GCTTAAGACTGGCCGTCG
