>Addgene plasmid #64020 | p5E_unc503 | addgene partial sequence | sequence record 109301 | M13pUC-Fwd 5'-CCCAGTCACGACGTTGTAAAACG-3'
ACGCTACCATGGAGCTCCAAATAATGATTTTATTTTGACTGATAGTGACCTGTTCGTTGCAACAAATTGA
TAAGCAATGCTTTTTTATAATGCCAACTTTGTATAGAAAAGTTGCCATTATCGTCTCCCTCCAGCACCAC
CCAGAAAGTTGCTCAATGTTTTGTTACAGTATGTGTGTAACACCTTCCCCCCCAGCCCAGCTCTCCACTT
TTCTCATTCTAGAAAGTACCAGTCAACTCTCCACCAGCCCAGCTGTTGGCAGACGCACACCTCCATCCCC
CTGCCCTCAGACATTTGCCACTGATTTCTCAGCTGTCATCCCCTCTCCATAAATAGACCCTATCAGAGAA
AGTCCATTGCACTAATATAAGGGGTGACCACATTTCTACAAAACCACAATTAATGTACAATCACAGGAAT
AAACAAACACTGCCTAAACACACAATATCAAGAACACACAATTACAATCTCAGGTTGTCATTCGCAAGCT
GCGTAGTTCATTCACAATGAACAGGGGCTTAAAACAAAAGTCATTCCACCCCTCACCATGAAATGGATTC
ATCCGTAATCCTGGTATGTTAACGCTCTATGTGTAAGATATATATAAGAGTGACTCTCAAGTTTGTACAA
AAAAGTTGAACGAGAAACGTAAAATGATATAAATATCAATATATTAAATTAGATTTTGCATAAAAAACAG
ACTACATAATACTGTAAAACACAACATATGCAGTCACTATGAACCAACTACTTAGATGGTATTAGTGACC
TGTAGAATTCGAGCTCTAGAGCTGCAGGGCGGCCGCGATATCCCCTATAGTGAGTCGTATTACATGGTCA
TAGCTGTTTCCTGGCAGCTCTGGCCCGTGTCTCAAAATCTCTGATGTTACATTGCACAAGATAAAAATAT
ATCATCATGAACAAT
